>Addgene plasmid #63439 | pFusX4-30 | depositor partial sequence | sequence record 105396 | pFusX4_CTC
AGTCTTAAGCGTCTCCCCTGACCCCGGACCAAGTGGTGGCTATCGCCAGCCACGATGGCGGCAAGCAAGC
GCTCGAAACGGTGCAGCGGCTGTTGCCGGTGCTGTGCCAGGACCATGGCCTGACCCCGGACCAAGTGGTG
GCTATCGCCAGCAACGGTGGCGGCAAGCAAGCGCTCGAAACGGTGCAGCGGCTGTTGCCGGTGCTGTGCC
AGGACCATGGCCTGACTCCGGACCAAGTGGTGGCTATCGCCAGCCACGATGGCGGCAAGCAAGCGCTCGA
AACGGTGCAGCGGCTGTTGCCGGTGCTGTGCCAGGACCATGGCCGAGACGTC
