>Addgene plasmid #63439 | pFusX4-30 | depositor partial sequence | sequence record 105397 | FusX4
CGTCTCCCCTGACCCCGGACCAAGTGGTGGCTATCGAGACCGGCGCCGCTACGGGCGCGTCCCATTCGCC
ATTCAGGCTGCGCAACTGTTGGGAAGGGCGATCGGTGCGGGCTCTTCGCTATTACGCCAGCTGGCGAAAG
GGGGATGTGCTGCAAGGCGATTAAGTTGGGAACGCCAGGGTTTTCCCAGTCACGACGTTGTAAAACGACG
GCCAGTGAGCGCGCGTAATCGACTCACTATAGGGCGAATTGGGTACCGGGCCCCCCCTCGAGGTCCTCCA
GCTTTTGTTCCCTTTAGTGAGGGTTAATTGCGCGCTTGGCGTAATCATGGTCATAGCTGTTTCCTGTGTG
AAATTGTTATCCGCTCACAATTCCACACAACATACGAGCCGGAAGCATAAAGTGTAAAGCCTGGGGTGCC
TAATGAGTGAGCTAACTCACATTAATTGCGTTGCGCTCACTGCCCGCTTTCCACCGGTGGTCTCTGGCGG
CAAGCAAGCGCTCGAAACGGTGCAGCGGCTGTTGCCGGTGCTGTGCCAGGACCATGGCCGAGACGTCTAG
ACCAGCCAGGACAGAAATGCCTCGACTTCGCTGCTACCCAAGGTTGCCGGGTGACGCACACCGTGGAAAC
GGATGAAGGCACGAACCCAGTGGACATAAGCCTGTTCGGTTCGTAAGCTGTAATGCAAGTAGCGTATGCG
CTCACGCAACTGGTCCAGAACCTTGACCGAACGCAGCGGTGGTAACGGCGCAGTGGCGGTTTTCATGGCT
TGTTATGACTGTTTTTTTGGGGTACAGTCTATGCCTCGGGCATCCAAGCAGCAAGCGCGTTACGCCGTGG
GTCGATGTTTGATGTTATGGAGCAGCAACGATGTTACGCAGCAGGGCAGTCGCCCTAAAACAAAGTTAAA
CATTATGAGGGAAGCGGTGATCGCCGAAGTATCGACTCAACTATCAGAGGTAGTTGGCGTCATCGAGCGC
CATCTCGAACCGACGTTGCTGGCCGTACATTTGTACGGCTCCGCAGTGGATGGCGGCCTGAAGCCACACA
GTGATATTGATTTGCTGGTTACGGTGACCGTAAGGCTTGATGAAACAACGCGGCGAGCTTTGATCAACGA
CCTTTTGGAAACTTCGGCTTCCCCTGGAGAGAGCGAGATTCTCCGCGCTGTAGAAGTCACCATTGTTGTG
CACGACGACATCATTCCGTGGCGTTATCCAGCTAAGCGCGAACTGCAATTTGGAGAATGGCAGCGCAATG
ACATTCTTGCAGGTATCTTCGAGCCAGCCACGATCGACATTGATCTGGCTATCTTGCTGACAAAAGCAAG
AGAACATAGCGTTGCCTTGGTAGGTCCAGCGGCGGAGGAACTCTTTGATCCGGTTCCTGAACAGGATCTA
TTTGAGGCGCTAAATGAAACCTTAACGCTATGGAACTCGCCGCCCGACTGGGCTGGCGATGAGCGAAATG
TAGTGCTTACGTTGTCCCGCATTTGGTACAGCGCAGTAACCGGCAAAATCGCGCCGAAGGATGTCGCTGC
CGACTGGGCAATGGAGCGCCTGCCGGCCCAGTATCAGCCCGTCATACTTGAAGCTAGACAGGCTTATCTT
GGACAAGAAGAAGATCGCTTGGCCTCGCGCGCAGATCAGTTGGAAGAATTTGTCCACTACGTGAAAGGCG
AGATCACCAAGGTAGTCGGCAAATAACCCTCGAGCCACCCATGACCAAAATCCCTTAACGTGAGTTACGC
GTCGTTCCACTGAGCGTCAGACCCCGTAGAAAAGATCAAAGGATCTTCTTGAGATCCTTTTTTTCTGCGC
GTAATCTGCTGCTTGCAAACAAAAAAACCACCGCTACCAGCGGTGGTTTGTTTGCCGGATCAAGAGCTAC
CAACTCTTTTTCCGAAGGTAACTGGCTTCAGCAGAGCGCAGATACCAAATACTGTCCTTCTAGTGTAGCC
GTAGTTAGGCCACCACTTCAAGAACTCTGTAGCACCGCCTACATACCTCGCTCTGCTAATCCTGTTACCA
GTGGCTGCTGCCAGTGGCGATAAGTCGTGTCTTACCGGGTTGGACTCAAGACGATAGTTACCGGATAAGG
CGCAGCGGTCGGGCTGAACGGGGGGTTCGTGCACACAGCCCAGCTTGGAGCGAACGACCTACACCGAACT
GAGATACCTACAGCGTGAGCATTGAGAAAGCGCCACGCTTCCCGAAGGGAGAAAGGCGGACAGGTATCCG
GTAAGCGGCAGGGTCGGAACAGGAGAGCGCACGAGGGAGCTTCCAGGGGGAAACGCCTGGTATCTTTATA
GTCCTGTCGGGTTTCGCCACCTCTGACTTGAGCGTCGATTTTTGTGATGCTCGTCAGGGGGGCGGAGCCT
ATGGAAAAACGCCAGCAACGCGGCCTTTTTACGGTTCCTGGCCTTTTGCTGGCCTTTTGCTCACATGTTC
TTTCCTGCGTTATCCCCTGATTCTGTGGATAACCGTATTACCGCCTTTGAGTGAGCTGATACCGCTCGCC
GCAGCCGAACGACCGAGCGCAGCGAGTCAGTGAGCGAGGAAGCGGAAGAGCGCCCAATACGCAAACCGCC
TCTCCCCGCGCGTTGGCCGATTCATTAATGCAGCTGGCACGACAGGTTTCCCGACTGGAAAGCGGGCAGT
GAGCGCAACGCAATTAATACGCGTACCGCTAGCCAGGAAGAGTTTGTAGAAACGCAAAAAGGCCATCCGT
CAGGATGGCCTTCTGCTTAGTTTGATGCCTGGCAGTTTATGGCGGGCGTCCTGCCCGCCACCCTCCGGGC
CGTTGCTTCACAACGTTCAAATCCGCTCCCGGCGGATTTGTCCTACTCAGGAGAGCGTTCACCGACAAAC
AACAGATAAAACGAAAGGCCCAGTCTTCCGACTGAGCCTTTCGTTTTATTTGATGCCTGGCAGTTCCCTA
CTCTCGCGTTAACGCTAGCATGGATGTTTTCCCAGTCACGACGTTGTAAAACGACGGCCAGTCTTAAG
