>Addgene plasmid #63439 | pFusX4-30 | addgene partial sequence | sequence record 116118 | pCR8_R1 5'-cgaaccgaacaggcttatgt-3'
GGTGTGCGTCACCCGGCAACCTTGGGTAGCAGCGAAGTCGAGGCATTTCTGTCCTGGCTGGTCTAGACGT
CTCGGCCATGGTCCTGGCACAGCACCGGCAACAGCCGCTGCACCGTTTCGAGCGCTTGCTTGCCGCCATC
GTGGCTGGCGATAGCCACCACTTGGTCCGGAGTCAGGCCATGGTCCTGGCACAGCACCGGCAACAGCCGC
TGCACCGTTTCGAGCGCTTGCTTGCCGCCACCGTTGCTGGCGATAGCCACCACTTGGTCCGGGGTCAGGC
CATGGTCCTGGCACAGCACCGGCAACAGCCGCTGCACCGTTTCGAGCGCTTGCTTGCCGCCATCGTGGCT
GGCGATAGCCACCACTTGGTCCGGGGTCAGGGGAGACGCTTAAGACTGGCCGTCGTTTTACAACGTCGTG
ACTGGGAAAACATCCATGCTAGCGTTAACGCGAGAGTAGGGAACTGCCAGGCATCAAATAAAACGAAAGG
CTCAGTCGGAAGACTGGGCCTTTCGTTTTATCTGTTGTTTGTCGGTGAACGCTCTCCTGAGTAGGACAAA
TCCGCCGGGAGCGGATTTGAACGTTGTGAAGCAACGGCCCGGAGGGTGGCGGGCAGGACGCCCGCCATAA
ACTGCCAGGCATCAAACTAAGCAGAAGGCCATCCTGACGGATGGCCTTTTTGCGTTTCTACAAACTCTTC
CTG
