[The description below was written by a language model from this plasmid's Addgene catalogue record.]
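Description:
pFusX4-30 is a component plasmid from the FusX TALE assembly system, a library-based kit designed for rapid one-step construction of TAL effector arrays. It is built on the FusX4 backbone (about 3 kb without insert), is catalogued as a TALEN-type vector, and is maintained in E. coli as a high-copy plasmid under spectinomycin selection. The record does not name the origin of replication and no feature table is provided, so finer details of the backbone cannot be described. The use of pCR8-based sequencing primers does hint at a pCR8-derived framework.

The insert is a synthetic, pre-assembled trimer of TALE repeat units carrying the repeat-variable diresidues HD, NG and HD. Under the standard TALE recognition code, HD specifies cytosine and NG specifies thymine, so the module reads the triplet CTC, as reflected in its alternative name X4_CTC. The trimer was cloned through BsaI sites that were destroyed in the process. In the FusX scheme, the X4 library position supplies RVDs 10 to 12 of the final array, and this plasmid is the member chosen when the target sequence has CTC at those positions.

In use, it is combined with the corresponding trimer plasmids from the other positional libraries and a receiver vector in a Golden Gate-style reaction, giving a full-length TALE DNA-binding domain for a TALEN or other TALE fusion. The plasmid has no expression function of its own. The record does not state a promoter, and the plasmid serves purely as a building-block donor for custom genome-editing reagents.
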