Addgene plasmid #63439: pFusX4-30
Purpose: Encodes RVD positions 10-12 in TALEN assembly
Depositing lab: Stephen Ekker. Depositing organization: Mayo Foundation for Medical Education and Research. Publication: FusX: A rapid one-step TALE assembly system for genome science. Ma AC, McNulty MS, Tanya PL, Jarryd CM, Martinez-Galvez G, Argue DP, Lee HB, Urban MD, Bullard CE, Blackburn PR, Man TK, Clark KJ, Ekker SC. Hum Gene Ther. 2016 Jun;27(6):451-63. doi: 10.1089/hum.2015.172 PubMed 26854857.
Backbone
  Vector backbone: FusX4
  Backbone size w/o insert (bp): 3008
  Vector type: TALEN
Growth in bacteria
  Bacterial resistance: Spectinomycin, 50 μg/mL
  Growth temperature: 37°C
  Growth strain: DH5alpha
  Copy number: High Copy
Gene/Insert
  Gene/Insert name: HD NG HD (alt name: X4_CTC)
  Species: Synthetic
  Mutation: none
  Cloning method: Restriction Enzyme; 5′ cloning site BsaI (destroyed during cloning); 3′ cloning site BsaI (destroyed during cloning)
  Sequencing primers: 5′ pCR8_F1; 3′ pCR8_R1
Terms and licenses: Academic/Nonprofit Terms; Industry Terms: Not Available to Industry
How to cite: pFusX4-30 was a gift from Stephen Ekker (Addgene plasmid # 63439 ; http://n2t.net/addgene:63439 ; RRID:Addgene_63439)
